Addgene plasmid #62159: pMuLE ENTR CMV iRFP L3-L2
Purpose: MuLE (Multiple Lentiviral Expression) Entry vector containing a CMV promoter and iRFP module. Compatible with MultiSite Gateway cloning
Depositing lab: Ian Frew. Depositing organization: University of Zurich. Publication: A versatile modular vector system for rapid combinatorial mammalian genetics. Albers J, Danzer C, Rechsteiner M, Lehmann H, Brandt LP, Hejhal T, Catalano A, Busenhart P, Goncalves AF, Brandt S, Bode PK, Bode-Lesniewska B, Wild PJ, Frew IJ. J Clin Invest. 2015 Mar 9. pii: 79743. doi: 10.1172/JCI79743. PubMed 25751063.
Backbone
  Vector backbone: N/A
  Vector type: Mammalian Expression ; MuLE Gateway Entry Vector
Growth in bacteria
  Bacterial resistance: Kanamycin, 50 μg/mL
  Growth temperature: 37°C
  Growth strain: DH5alpha
  Copy number: High Copy
Gene/Insert
  Gene/Insert name: iRFP
  Species: Synthetic
  Promoter: CMV
  Cloning method: Gateway Cloning
  Sequencing primers: 5′ M13-fwd; 3′ M13-rev
Terms and licenses: Academic/Nonprofit Terms; Industry Terms: Not Available to Industry
How to cite: pMuLE ENTR CMV iRFP L3-L2 was a gift from Ian Frew (Addgene plasmid # 62159 ; http://n2t.net/addgene:62159 ; RRID:Addgene_62159)
