[The description below was written by a language model from this plasmid's Addgene catalogue record and pLannotate feature annotations shown in this document.]
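Description:
pMuLE ENTR CMV iRFP L3-L2 is a 4,255-nt Gateway entry plasmid from the MuLE (Multiple Lentiviral Expression) toolkit, a modular system for assembling several expression units into a single lentiviral vector by MultiSite Gateway recombination. The record does not name a parental backbone, but the annotated features are typical of a pENTR/pDONR-type entry clone. These include a high-copy ColE1/pUC origin for propagation in E. coli, a kanamycin resistance gene (aph(3')-Ia) for selection, and rrnB T1 and T2 terminators upstream of the recombination cassette that shield it from read-through transcription. Short lacI and lacZα fragments and an outward-facing T7 promoter appear to be cloning remnants with no evident functional role.

The payload lies between attL3 and attL2 sites. It consists of the human cytomegalovirus immediate-early enhancer and promoter, followed by a second T7 promoter and the coding sequence for iRFP713. This is a near-infrared fluorescent protein engineered from a Rhodopseudomonas palustris bacteriophytochrome, and it needs biliverdin as a chromophore. A very short match to a truncated HIV-1 5' LTR overlaps the end of the CMV promoter and is probably an annotation artefact rather than a functional viral element. No polyadenylation signal is annotated within the module, and the entry vector itself carries no lentiviral packaging elements; these would be supplied by the destination vector.

The L3-L2 flanks define the position of this module in a multi-fragment LR reaction, placing it as the last element next to entry clones with complementary att sites. The resulting lentiviral construct expresses iRFP constitutively in mammalian cells alongside other chosen modules, giving a near-infrared marker for tracking transduced cells.
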