Features (pLannotate 1.2.2; 14 found; start..end, strand, type, name):
      9..108     -  protein_bind   attL2: mutant version of attL; recombination site for the Gateway® LR reaction LR Clonase™
    139..157     -  promoter       T7 promoter: promoter for bacteriophage T7 RNA polymerase
    291..1100    +  CDS            KanR: aminoglycoside phosphotransferase; aph(3')-Ia; confers resistance to kanamycin in bacteria or G418 (Geneticin®) in eukaryotes
   1247..1835    +  rep_origin     ori: high-copy-number ColE1/pMB1/pBR322/pUC origin of replication
   2018..2110    +  CDS            lacI (fragment): lac repressor; lacI; The lac repressor binds to the lac operator to inhibit transcription in E. coli. This inhibition can be relieved by adding lactose or isopropyl-β-D-thiogalactopyranoside (IPTG).
   2165..2192    -  terminator     rrnB T2 terminator: transcription terminator T2 from the E. coli rrnB gene
   2324..2367    +  terminator     rrnB T1 terminator: Escherichia coli rrnB; transcription terminator T1 from the E. coli rrnB gene
   2414..2450    -  CDS            lacZα (fragment): LacZα fragment of β-galactosidase; lacZ fragment
   2467..2562    +  protein_bind   attL3: mutant version of attL; recombination site for the Gateway® LR reaction LR Clonase™
   2590..2969    +  enhancer       CMV enhancer: human cytomegalovirus immediate early enhancer
   2970..3173    +  promoter       CMV promoter: human cytomegalovirus (CMV) immediate early promoter
   3169..3202    +  LTR            5' LTR (truncated) (fragment): truncated 5' long terminal repeat (LTR) from HIV-1
   3218..3236    +  promoter       T7 promoter: promoter for bacteriophage T7 RNA polymerase
   3277..4224    +  CDS            iRFP713: iRFP713 is a basic (constitutively fluorescent) near ir fluorescent protein published in 2011, derived from Rhodopseudomonas palustris. It has low acid sensitivity. It requires the cofactor biliverdin for fluorescence.
>Addgene plasmid #62159 | pMuLE ENTR CMV iRFP L3-L2 | depositor full sequence | sequence record 101443 | Full Sequence
CTAGAGGTACCCAGCTTTCTTGTACAAAGTTGGCATTATAAGAAAGCATTGCTTATCAATTTGTTGCAAC
GAACAGGTCACTATCAGTCAAAATAAAATCATTATTTGCCATCCAGCTGCAGGGCGGCCGCGATATCCCC
TATAGTGAGTCGTATTACATGGTCATAGCTGTTTCCTGGCAGCTCTGGCCCGTGTCTCAAAATCTCTGAT
GTTACATTGCACAAGATAAAAATATATCATCATGAACAATAAAACTGTCTGCTTACATAAACAGTAATAC
AAGGGGTGTTATGAGCCATATTCAACGGGAAACGTCGAGGCCGCGATTAAATTCCAACATGGATGCTGAT
TTATATGGGTATAAATGGGCTCGCGATAATGTCGGGCAATCAGGTGCGACAATCTATCGCTTGTATGGGA
AGCCCGATGCGCCAGAGTTGTTTCTGAAACATGGCAAAGGTAGCGTTGCCAATGATGTTACAGATGAGAT
GGTCAGACTAAACTGGCTGACGGAATTTATGCCTCTTCCGACCATCAAGCATTTTATCCGTACTCCTGAT
GATGCATGGTTACTCACCACTGCGATCCCCGGAAAAACAGCATTCCAGGTATTAGAAGAATATCCTGATT
CAGGTGAAAATATTGTTGATGCGCTGGCAGTGTTCCTGCGCCGGTTGCATTCGATTCCTGTTTGTAATTG
TCCTTTTAACAGCGATCGCGTATTTCGTCTCGCTCAGGCGCAATCACGAATGAATAACGGTTTGGTTGAT
GCGAGTGATTTTGATGACGAGCGTAATGGCTGGCCTGTTGAACAAGTCTGGAAAGAAATGCATAAACTTT
TGCCATTCTCACCGGATTCAGTCGTCACTCATGGTGATTTCTCACTTGATAACCTTATTTTTGACGAGGG
GAAATTAATAGGTTGTATTGATGTTGGACGAGTCGGAATCGCAGACCGATACCAGGATCTTGCCATCCTA
TGGAACTGCCTCGGTGAGTTTTCTCCTTCATTACAGAAACGGCTTTTTCAAAAATATGGTATTGATAATC
CTGATATGAATAAATTGCAGTTTCATTTGATGCTCGATGAGTTTTTCTAATCAGAATTGGTTAATTGGTT
GTAACACTGGCAGAGCATTACGCTGACTTGACGGGACGGCGCAAGCTCATGACCAAAATCCCTTAACGTG
AGTTACGCGTCGTTCCACTGAGCGTCAGACCCCGTAGAAAAGATCAAAGGATCTTCTTGAGATCCTTTTT
TTCTGCGCGTAATCTGCTGCTTGCAAACAAAAAAACCACCGCTACCAGCGGTGGTTTGTTTGCCGGATCA
AGAGCTACCAACTCTTTTTCCGAAGGTAACTGGCTTCAGCAGAGCGCAGATACCAAATACTGTTCTTCTA
GTGTAGCCGTAGTTAGGCCACCACTTCAAGAACTCTGTAGCACCGCCTACATACCTCGCTCTGCTAATCC
TGTTACCAGTGGCTGCTGCCAGTGGCGATAAGTCGTGTCTTACCGGGTTGGACTCAAGACGATAGTTACC
GGATAAGGCGCAGCGGTCGGGCTGAACGGGGGGTTCGTGCACACAGCCCAGCTTGGAGCGAACGACCTAC
ACCGAACTGAGATACCTACAGCGTGAGCTATGAGAAAGCGCCACGCTTCCCGAAGGGAGAAAGGCGGACA
GGTATCCGGTAAGCGGCAGGGTCGGAACAGGAGAGCGCACGAGGGAGCTTCCAGGGGGAAACGCCTGGTA
TCTTTATAGTCCTGTCGGGTTTCGCCACCTCTGACTTGAGCGTCGATTTTTGTGATGCTCGTCAGGGGGG
CGGAGCCTATGGAAAAACGCCAGCAACGCGGCCTTTTTACGGTTCCTGGCCTTTTGCTGGCCTTTTGCTC
ACATGTTCTTTCCTGCGTTATCCCCTGATTCTGTGGATAACCGTATTACCGCCTTTGAGTGAGCTGATAC
CGCTCGCCGCAGCCGAACGACCGAGCGCAGCGAGTCAGTGAGCGAGGAAGCGGAAGAGCGCCCAATACGC
AAACCGCCTCTCCCCGCGCGTTGGCCGATTCATTAATGCAGCTGGCACGACAGGTTTCCCGACTGGAAAG
CGGGCAGTGAGCGCAACGCAATTAATACGCGTACCGCTAGCCAGGAAGAGTTTGTAGAAACGCAAAAAGG
CCATCCGTCAGGATGGCCTTCTGCTTAGTTTGATGCCTGGCAGTTTATGGCGGGCGTCCTGCCCGCCACC
CTCCGGGCCGTTGCTTCACAACGTTCAAATCCGCTCCCGGCGGATTTGTCCTACTCAGGAGAGCGTTCAC
CGACAAACAACAGATAAAACGAAAGGCCCAGTCTTCCGACTGAGCCTTTCGTTTTATTTGATGCCTGGCA
GTTCCCTACTCTCGCGTTAACGCTAGCATGGATGTTTTCCCAGTCACGACGTTGTAAAACGACGGCCAGT
CTTAAGCTCGGGCCCCAAATAATGATTTTATTTTGACTGATAGTGACCTGTTCGTTGCAACAAATTGATG
AGCAATGCTTTTTTATAATGCCAACTTTGTATAATAAAGTTGGCGATGTACGGGCCAGATATACGCGTTG
ACATTGATTATTGACTAGTTATTAATAGTAATCAATTACGGGGTCATTAGTTCATAGCCCATATATGGAG
TTCCGCGTTACATAACTTACGGTAAATGGCCCGCCTGGCTGACCGCCCAACGACCCCCGCCCATTGACGT
CAATAATGACGTATGTTCCCATAGTAACGCCAATAGGGACTTTCCATTGACGTCAATGGGTGGAGTATTT
ACGGTAAACTGCCCACTTGGCAGTACATCAAGTGTATCATATGCCAAGTACGCCCCCTATTGACGTCAAT
GACGGTAAATGGCCCGCCTGGCATTATGCCCAGTACATGACCTTATGGGACTTTCCTACTTGGCAGTACA
TCTACGTATTAGTCATCGCTATTACCATGGTGATGCGGTTTTGGCAGTACATCAATGGGCGTGGATAGCG
GTTTGACTCACGGGGATTTCCAAGTCTCCACCCCATTGACGTCAATGGGAGTTTGTTTTGGCACCAAAAT
CAACGGGACTTTCCAAAATGTCGTAACAACTCCGCCCCATTGACGCAAATGGGCGGTAGGCGTGTACGGT
GGGAGGTCTATATAAGCAGAGCTCTCTGGCTAACTAGAGAACCCACTGCTTACTGGCTTATCGAAATTAA
TACGACTCACTATAGGGAGACCCAAGCTTGGTACCGAGCTCGGATCTGCCGCCACCATGGCGGAAGGATC
CGTCGCCAGGCAGCCTGACCTCTTGACCTGCGACGATGAGCCGATCCATATCCCCGGTGCCATCCAACCG
CATGGACTGCTGCTCGCCCTCGCCGCCGACATGACGATCGTTGCCGGCAGCGACAACCTTCCCGAACTCA
CCGGACTGGCGATCGGCGCCCTGATCGGCCGCTCTGCGGCCGATGTCTTCGACTCGGAGACGCACAACCG
TCTGACGATCGCCTTGGCCGAGCCCGGGGCGGCCGTCGGAGCACCGATCACTGTCGGCTTCACGATGCGA
AAGGACGCAGGCTTCATCGGCTCCTGGCATCGCCATGATCAGCTCATCTTCCTCGAGCTCGAGCCTCCCC
AGCGGGACGTCGCCGAGCCGCAGGCGTTCTTCCGCCGCACCAACAGCGCCATCCGCCGCCTGCAGGCCGC
CGAAACCTTGGAAAGCGCCTGCGCCGCCGCGGCGCAAGAGGTGCGGAAGATTACCGGCTTCGATCGGGTG
ATGATCTATCGCTTCGCCTCCGACTTCAGCGGCGAAGTGATCGCAGAGGATCGGTGCGCCGAGGTCGAGT
CAAAACTAGGCCTGCACTATCCTGCCTCAACCGTGCCGGCGCAGGCCCGTCGGCTCTATACCATCAACCC
GGTACGGATCATTCCCGATATCAATTATCGGCCGGTGCCGGTCACCCCAGACCTCAATCCGGTCACCGGG
CGGCCGATTGATCTTAGCTTCGCCATCCTGCGCAGCGTCTCGCCCGTCCATCTGGAATTCATGCGCAACA
TAGGCATGCACGGCACGATGTCGATCTCGATTTTGCGCGGCGAGCGACTGTGGGGATTGATCGTTTGCCA
TCACCGAACGCCGTACTACGTCGATCTCGATGGCCGCCAAGCCTGCGAGCTAGTCGCCCAGGTTCTGGCC
TGGCAGATCGGCGTGATGGAAGAGTGAGTCGACGCGGCCGCTCGAGCCTAAGCTT
