>Addgene plasmid #62159 | pMuLE ENTR CMV iRFP L3-L2 | addgene partial sequence | sequence record 103569 | M13-F20 5'-TGTAAAACGACGGCCAGT-3'
GACTGATAGTGACCTGTTCGTTGCAACAAATTGATGAGCAATGCTTTTTTATAATGCCAACTTTGTATAA
TAAAGTTGGCGATGTACGGGCCAGATATACGCGTTGACATTGATTATTGACTAGTTATTAATAGTAATCA
ATTACGGGGTCATTAGTTCATAGCCCATATATGGAGTTCCGCGTTACATAACTTACGGTAAATGGCCCGC
CTGGCTGACCGCCCAACGACCCCCGCCCATTGACGTCAATAATGACGTATGTTCCCATAGTAACGCCAAT
AGGGACTTTCCATTGACGTCAATGGGTGGAGTATTTACGGTAAACTGCCCACTTGGCAGTACATCAAGTG
TATCATATGCCAAGTACGCCCCCTATTGACGTCAATGACGGTAAATGGCCCGCCTGGCATTATGCCCAGT
ACATGACCTTATGGGACTTTCCTACTTGGCAGTACATCTACGTATTAGTCATCGCTATTACCATGGTGAT
GCGGTTTTGGCAGTACATCAATGGGCGTGGATAGCGGTTTGACTCACGGGGATTTCCAAGTCTCCACCCC
ATTGACGTCAATGGGAGTTTGTTTTGGCACCAAAATCAACGGGACTTTCCAAAATGTCGTAACAACTCCG
CCCCATTGACGCAAATGGGCGGTAGGCGTGTACGGTGGGAGGTCTATATAAGCAGAGCTCTCTGGCTAAC
TAGAGAACCCACTGCTTACTGGCTTATCGAAATTAATACGACTCACTATA
