>Addgene plasmid #62159 | pMuLE ENTR CMV iRFP L3-L2 | addgene partial sequence | sequence record 103570 | M13-Rev 5'-CAGGAAACAGCTATGACC-3'
TAATGATTTTATTTTGACTGATAGTGACCTGTTCGTTGCAACAAATTGATAAGCAATGCTTTCTTATAAT
GCCAACTTTGTACAAGAAAGCTGGGTACCTCTAGAAGCTTAGGCTCGAGCGGCCGCGTCGACTCACTCTT
CCATCACGCCGATCTGCCAGGCCAGAACCTGGGCGACTAGCTCGCAGGCTTGGCGGCCATCGAGATCGAC
GTAGTACGGCGTTCGGTGATGGCAAACGATCAATCCCCACAGTCGCTCGCCGCGCAAAATCGAGATCGAC
ATCGTGCCGTGCATGCCTATGTTGCGCATGAATTCCAGATGGACGGGCGAGACGCTGCGCAGGATGGCGA
AGCTAAGATCAATCGGCCGCCCGGTGACCGGATTGAGGTCTGGGGTGACCGGCACCGGCCGATAATTGAT
ATCGGGAATGATCCGTACCGGGTTGATGGTATAGAGCCGACGGGCCTGCGCCGGCACGGTTGAGGCAGGA
TAGTGCAGGCCTAGTTTTGACTCGACCTCGGCGCACCGATCCTCTGCGATCACTTCGCCGCTGAAGTCGG
AGGCGAAGCGATAGATCATCACCCGATCGAAGCCGGTAATCTTCCGCACCTCTTGCGCCGCGGCGGCGCA
GGCGCTTTCCAAGGTTTCGGCGGCCTGCAGGCGGCGGATGGCGCTGTTGGTGCGGCGG
