>Addgene plasmid #62159 | pMuLE ENTR CMV iRFP L3-L2 | addgene partial sequence | sequence record 108755 | CMV-F 5'-CGCAAATGGGCGGTAGGCGTG-3'
CCCACTGCTTACTGGCTTATCGAAATTAATACGACTCACTATAGGGAGACCCAAGCTTGGTACCGAGCTC
GGATCTGCCGCCACCATGGCGGAAGGATCCGTCGCCAGGCAGCCTGACCTCTTGACCTGCGACGATGAGC
CGATCCATATCCCCGGTGCCATCCAACCGCATGGACTGCTGCTCGCCCTCGCCGCCGACATGACGATCGT
TGCCGGCAGCGACAACCTTCCCGAACTCACCGGACTGGCGATCGGCGCCCTGATCGGCCGCTCTGCGGCC
GATGTCTTCGACTCGGAGACGCACAACCGTCTGACGATCGCCTTGGCCGAGCCCGGGGCGGCCGTCGGAG
CACCGATCACTGTCGGCTTCACGATGCGAAAGGACGCAGGCTTCATCGGCTCCTGGCATCGCCATGATCA
GCTCATCTTCCTCGAGCTCGAGCCTCCCCAGCGGGACGTCGCCGAGCCGCAGGCGTTCTTCCGCCGCACC
AACAGCGCCATCCGCCGCCTGCAGGCCGCCGAAACCTTGGAAAGCGCCTGCGCCGCCGCGGCGCAAGAGG
TGCGGAAGATTACCGGCTTCGATCGGGTGATGATCTATCGCTTCGCCTCCGACTTCAGCGGCGAAGTGAT
CGCAGAGGATCGGTGCGCCGAGGTCGAGTCAAAACTAGGCCTGCACTATCCTGCCTCAACCGTGCCGGCG
CAGGCCCGTCGGCTCTATACCATCAACCCGGTACGGATCATTCCCGATATCAATTATC
